>Addgene plasmid #88290 | pDONR223-ZNF662 | depositor partial sequence | sequence record 171894 | insert
ATGCTGGAGAATTATGGGGCTGTGGCTTCCCTGGCATTTCCATTTCCCAAACCGGCTCTGATTTCCCAGC
TGGAGCGAGGGGAAACACCCTGGTGCTCGGTTCCTCGGGGAGCTCTGGATGGAGAGGCCCCAAGGGGCAT
CTCCTCAGAGGGTGTGTTGAAGAGGAAGAAAGAAGATTTTATTCTGAAGGAGGAAATTATTGAGGAAGCA
CAGGACCTCATGGTCCTATCAAGTGGACCCCAGTGGTGTGGATCCCAGGAATTATGGTTTGGGAAAACCT
GTGAAGAGAAAAGCAGGTTAGGGAGATGGCCTGGTTACCTCAATGGGGGACGTATGGAAAGTTCTACAAA
TGATATTATAGAAGTGATTGTCAAGGATGAGATGATCTCAGTAGAAGAGAGTTCAGGGAATACTGATGTC
AATAACCTCCTTGGTATACATCACAAAATTCTAAATGAGCAAATATTCTATATATGTGAGGAATGCGGCA
AGTGTTTTGATCAAAATGAGGACTTTGATCAACACCAGAAAACTCATAATGGAGAGAAGGTCTATGGATG
TAAGGAATGTGGGAAGGCTTTCAGTTTTCGATCACATTGCATCGCACATCAGAGAATTCACAGTGGGGTG
AAACCCTATGAATGTCAAGAATGTGCTAAGGCCTTTGTTTGGAAGTCAAACCTGATTCGTCACCAGAGAA
TACATACTGGAGAGAAACCCTTTGAATGTAAGGAATGTGGGAAGGGCTTTAGTCAGAACACAAGCCTTAC
GCAACATCAACGGATCCACACTGGTGAGAAACCATACACATGTAAGGAATGTGGGAAAAGCTTTACTCGA
AACCCAGCCCTTCTTCGACATCAGAGAATGCACACTGGGGAGAAGCCTTACGAATGTAAGGACTGTGGGA
AGGGCTTCATGTGGAACTCAGATCTTTCTCAGCACCAGAGGGTCCACACTGGGGACAAGCCTCATGAATG
TACTGACTGTGGGAAAAGCTTCTTTTGCAAGGCACATCTTATTCGACATCAAAGAATCCATACTGGGGAA
AGACCCTATAAATGTAATGACTGTGGGAAGGCCTTCAGTCAGAATTCTGTCTTAATTAAGCACCAGAGGC
GCCATGCTAGAGACAAACCCTATAACTGTCAGATCTCTCACCTTCTTGAACATTAG
