[The description below was written by a language model from this plasmid's Addgene catalogue record.]
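Description:
pDONR223-ZNF662 is a Gateway entry-type clone built on the pDONR223 donor vector backbone (about 3 kb without insert), carrying the open reading frame of the human zinc finger transcription factor ZNF662. It is a bacterial cloning and storage plasmid rather than an expression construct. It is propagated at high copy in standard E. coli cloning strains and selected with spectinomycin. The record includes no feature table, so the origin of replication and the exact recombination sites flanking the insert are not itemised. In a pDONR223-derived clone made by Gateway cloning, the ORF would normally sit between attL sites generated by the BP reaction, with M13 forward and reverse primer sites on either side for sequence verification. No promoter driving the insert in mammalian cells is stated, and none is expected in a donor backbone of this kind.

The insert is listed as 1176 bp of human ZNF662 coding sequence, with one deliberate modification: the last nucleotide of the stop codon has been removed. This leaves the reading frame open at the 3′ end, so that after LR recombination into a destination vector the protein can be fused in frame to a C-terminal tag or reporter supplied by that vector. The plasmid belongs to the Human TFome Collection, a comprehensive library of human transcription factors assembled for cell fate engineering, and is noted as coming from the ORFeome subset of that collection. Its typical use is as a source clone for shuttling ZNF662 into expression vectors of choice, for example for overexpression screens or for individual studies of this factor's function.
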