Addgene plasmid #88290: pDONR223-ZNF662
Purpose: Donor Vector containing ZNF662 transcription factor, part of the Human TFome Collection
Depositing lab: Marc Vidal. Depositing organization: Dana-Farber Cancer Institute. Publication: A comprehensive library of human transcription factors for cell fate engineering. Ng AHM, Khoshakhlagh P, Rojo Arias JE, Pasquini G, Wang K, Swiersy A, Shipman SL, Appleton E, Kiaee K, Kohman RE, Vernet A, Dysart M, Leeper K, Saylor W, Huang JY, Graveline A, Taipale J, Hill DE, Vidal M, Melero-Martin JM, Busskamp V, Church GM. Nat Biotechnol. 2021 Apr;39(4):510-519. doi: 10.1038/s41587-020-0742-6. Epub 2020 Nov 30. PubMed 33257861.
Backbone
  Vector backbone: pDONR223
  Backbone manufacturer: Invitrogen
  Backbone size w/o insert (bp): 3000
  Vector type: Gateway Donor Vector
Growth in bacteria
  Bacterial resistance: Spectinomycin, 50 μg/mL
  Growth temperature: 37°C
  Growth strain: DH5alpha
  Copy number: High Copy
Gene/Insert
  Gene/Insert name: ZNF662
  Species: H. sapiens (human)
  Insert size (bp): 1176
  Mutation: Last nucleotide of stop codon removed to allow for Gateway C-terminal fusions
  Entrez Gene: ZNF662
  Cloning method: Gateway Cloning
  Sequencing primers: 5′ M13F(-21); 3′ M13R
Terms and licenses: Academic/Nonprofit Terms; Industry Terms: Not Available to Industry
Depositor comments: Represents the ORFeome subset of the TFome
How to cite: pDONR223-ZNF662 was a gift from Marc Vidal (Addgene plasmid # 88290 ; http://n2t.net/addgene:88290 ; RRID:Addgene_88290)
